Addgene plasmid #145724: pGBW-m4046871
Purpose: Bacterial Expression plasmid for SARS-CoV-2 nsp10
Depositing lab: Ginkgo Bioworks & Benjie Chen. Depositing organization: Ginkgo Bioworks.
Backbone
  Vector backbone: ori-013 - marker | cmR
  Backbone size w/o insert (bp): 1462
  Vector type: Bacterial Expression
Growth in bacteria
  Bacterial resistance: Chloramphenicol, 25 μg/mL
  Growth temperature: 30°C
  Growth strain: DH5alpha
  Copy number: High Copy
Gene/Insert
  Gene/Insert name: SARS-CoV-2 nsp10
  Species: Escherichia coli str. K-12 substr. MG1655; Severe acute respiratory syndrome coronavirus 2
  Insert size (bp): 416
  Mutation: Escherichia coli recode 1
  Entrez Gene: ORF1ab (a.k.a. GU280_gp01)
  Promoter: Promoter | pT7 ; Operator | lacO ; RBS | T7_rbs ; Start Codon | ATG
  Tag / fusion protein: Cleavable TEV;6xHIS (C terminal on backbone)
  Cloning method: Unknown
Resource information
  A portion of this plasmid was derived from a plasmid made by: GinkgoBioworks
Depositor comments: NCBI Reference Sequence: YP_009725306.1
How to cite: pGBW-m4046871 was a gift from Ginkgo Bioworks & Benjie Chen (Addgene plasmid # 145724 ; http://n2t.net/addgene:145724 ; RRID:Addgene_145724)
