[The description below was written by a language model from this plasmid's Addgene catalogue record and pLannotate feature annotations shown in this document.]
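Description:
pGBW-m4046871 is a compact bacterial expression plasmid of about 2.15 kb that produces the SARS-CoV-2 non-structural protein 10 (nsp10) in E. coli. Its minimal backbone, roughly 1.5 kb, carries a high-copy ColE1/pUC-type origin of replication. It also carries a chloramphenicol acetyltransferase (cat) gene driven by its own cat promoter, so the plasmid is selected with chloramphenicol. A lambda t0 terminator lies downstream of the resistance gene.

The expression cassette uses a T7 promoter followed directly by a lac operator, then the efficient ribosome binding site from phage T7 gene 10 and an ATG start codon. Transcription therefore requires a host that supplies T7 RNA polymerase. It is repressed by lac repressor until relieved by IPTG or lactose. No lacI gene appears in the feature table, so the repressor would presumably have to come from the host strain.

The insert of about 416 bp is the nsp10 segment of the ORF1ab polyprotein, recoded for E. coli codon usage. According to the catalogue entry, it is fused at its C terminus to a backbone-encoded TEV protease cleavage site and a 6xHis tag. This arrangement would allow affinity purification and later removal of the tag. The automated feature table does not annotate these tag elements separately, and it identifies no terminator directly after the coding sequence.

In the virus, nsp10 is a cofactor that stimulates the nsp14 exoribonuclease and the nsp16 2'-O-methyltransferase. The stated purpose of the plasmid is bacterial expression of nsp10, which would suit recombinant protein production for biochemical or structural work.
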