Features (pLannotate 1.2.2; 8 found; start..end, strand, type, name):
     24..42      +  promoter       T7 promoter: promoter for bacteriophage T7 RNA polymerase
     43..67      +  protein_bind   lac operator: The lac repressor binds to the lac operator to inhibit transcription in E. coli. This inhibition can be relieved by adding lactose or isopropyl-β-D-thiogalactopyranoside (IPTG). lac repressor encoded by lacI
     82..104     +  RBS            RBS: efficient ribosome binding site from bacteriophage T7 gene 10 (Olins and Rangwala, 1989)
    115..531     +  CDS            R1A_SARS2 (fragment) (sequence withheld): Experimental evidence at protein level: Swiss-Prot protein existence level 1. [Non-structural protein 10]: Plays a pivotal role in viral transcription by stimulating both nsp14 3'-5' exoribonuclease and nsp16 2'-O-methyltransferase activities. Therefore plays an essential role in viral mRNAs cap methylation. From Severe acute respiratory syndrome coronavirus 2 (2019-nCoV) (SARS-CoV-2).
    691..1279    +  rep_origin     ori: high-copy-number ColE1/pMB1/pBR322/pUC origin of replication
   1287..1384    +  promoter       cat promoter: promoter of the E. coli cat gene encoding chloramphenicol acetyltransferase
   1385..2041    +  CDS            cat: CAT_ECOLX - Experimental evidence at protein level: Swiss-Prot protein existence level 1. This enzyme is an effector of chloramphenicol resistance in bacteria. From Escherichia coli. This protein is used as a marker in many commonly used cloning vectors, such as pACYC184.
   2115..2149    +  terminator     lambda t0 terminator: minimal transcription terminator from phage lambda (Scholtissek and Grosse, 1987)
>Addgene plasmid #145724 | pGBW-m4046871 | addgene full sequence | sequence record 292490 | Addgene NGS Result
CATCGATCTCGATCCCGCGAAATTAATACGACTCACTATAGGGGAATTGTGAGCGGATAACAATTCCCCT
CTAGAAATAATTTTGTTTAACTTTAAGAAGGAGACTCTTCTATG
[417 nt withheld, positions 115-531]
GAGAACCTGTACTTTCAAAGCCACCATCATCACCATCATTAACCGGCTTATCGGTCAGTTTCACCTGATT
TACGTAAAAACCCGCTTCGGCGGGTTTTTGCTTTTGGAGGGGCAGAAAGATGAATGACTGTCCACGACGC
TATACCCAAAAGAAAAAGCTTGAGATCCTTTTTTTCTGCGCGTAATCTGCTGCTTGCAAACAAAAAAACC
ACCGCTACCAGCGGTGGTTTGTTTGCCGGATCAAGAGCTACCAACTCTTTTTCCGAAGGTAACTGGCTTC
AGCAGAGCGCAGATACCAAATACTGTTCTTCTAGTGTAGCCGTAGTTAGGCCACCACTTCAAGAACTCTG
TAGCACCGCCTACATACCTCGCTCTGCTAATCCTGTTACCAGTGGCTGCTGCCAGTGGCGATAAGTCGTG
TCTTACCGGGTTGGACTCAAGACGATAGTTACCGGATAAGGCGCAGCGGTCGGGCTGAACGGGGGGTTCG
TGCACACAGCCCAGCTTGGAGCGAACGACCTACACCGAACTGAGATACCTACAGCGTGAGCTATGAGAAA
GCGCCACGCTTCCCGAAGGGAGAAAGGCGGACAGGTATCCGGTAAGCGGCAGGGTCGGAACAGGAGAGCG
CACGAGGGAGCTTCCAGGGGGAAACGCCTGGTATCTTTATAGTCCTGTCGGGTTTCGCCACCTCTGACTT
GAGCGTCGATTTTTGTGATGCTCGTCAGGGGGGCGGAGCCTATGGAAATTGATCGGGCACGTAAGAGGTT
CCAACTTTCACCATAATGAAATAAGATCACTACCGGGCGTATTTTTTGAGTTATCGAGATTTTCAGGAGC
TAAGGAAGCTAAAATGGAGAAAAAAATCACTGGATATACCACCGTTGATATATCCCAATGGCATCGTAAA
GAACATTTTGAGGCATTTCAGTCAGTTGCTCAATGTACCTATAACCAGACCGTTCAGCTGGATATTACGG
CCTTTTTAAAGACCGTAAAGAAAAATAAGCACAAGTTTTATCCGGCCTTTATTCACATTCTTGCCCGCCT
GATGAATGCTCATCCGGAATTTCGTATGGCAATGAAAGACGGTGAGCTGGTGATATGGGATAGTGTTCAC
CCTTGTTACACCGTTTTCCATGAGCAAACTGAAACGTTTTCATCGCTCTGGAGTGAATACCACGACGATT
TCCGGCAGTTTCTACACATATATTCGCAAGATGTGGCGTGTTACGGTGAAAACCTGGCCTATTTCCCTAA
AGGGTTTATTGAGAATATGTTTTTCGTTTCAGCCAATCCCTGGGTGAGTTTCACCAGTTTTGATTTAAAC
GTGGCCAATATGGACAACTTCTTCGCCCCCGTTTTCACCATGGGCAAATATTATACGCAAGGCGACAAGG
TGCTGATGCCGCTGGCGATTCAGGTTCATCATGCCGTTTGTGATGGCTTCCATGTCGGCAGAATGCTTAA
TGAATTACAACAGTACTGCGATGAGTGGCAGGGCGGGGCGTAATTTGATATCGAGCTCGCTTGGACTCCT
GTTGATAGATCCAGTAATGACCTCAGAACTCCATCTGGATTTGTTCAGAACGCTCGGTTGCCGCCGGGCG
TTTTTTATTGGT
